Addgene plasmid #187357: pET28a(+)_beta2M (MHC Class I light)
Purpose: Bacterial expression and refolding of gp100 pMHC
Depositing lab: Simon Davis. Depositing organization: University of Oxford. Publication: Structure of a fully assembled tumor-specific T cell receptor ligated by pMHC. Susac L, Vuong MT, Thomas C, von Bulow S, O'Brien-Ball C, Santos AM, Fernandes RA, Hummer G, Tampe R, Davis SJ. Cell. 2022 Aug 18;185(17):3201-3213.e19. doi: 10.1016/j.cell.2022.07.010. PubMed 35985289.
Backbone
  Vector backbone: pET28a(+)
  Vector type: Bacterial Expression
Growth in bacteria
  Bacterial resistance: Kanamycin, 50 μg/mL
  Growth temperature: 37°C
  Growth strain: NEB Stable
  Copy number: Low Copy
Gene/Insert
  Gene/Insert name: beta2M (MHC Class I light)
  Species: H. sapiens (human)
  Promoter: T7
  Cloning method: Restriction Enzyme; 5′ cloning site NcoI (not destroyed); 3′ cloning site XhoI (not destroyed)
  Sequencing primers: 5′ T7 F; 3′ T7 R
Terms and licenses: Academic/Nonprofit Terms; Industry Terms: Not Available to Industry
How to cite: pET28a(+)_beta2M (MHC Class I light) was a gift from Simon Davis (Addgene plasmid # 187357 ; http://n2t.net/addgene:187357 ; RRID:Addgene_187357)
