[The description below was written by a language model from this plasmid's Addgene catalogue record and pLannotate feature annotations shown in this document.]
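Description:
pET28a(+)_beta2M (MHC Class I light) is a bacterial expression plasmid built on the pET28a(+) backbone for producing human beta-2 microglobulin, the light chain of the MHC class I complex, in E. coli. It is selected with kanamycin through the aph(3')-Ia aminoglycoside phosphotransferase gene and replicates from a ColE1/pBR322-type origin. The bom region and rop gene are also present, consistent with the low copy number listed in the record. An f1 origin is present as well. The short tetracycline-resistance, AmpR promoter and YPB1 annotations appear to be residual pBR322-derived backbone matches rather than functional parts.

The B2M coding sequence was inserted between the NcoI and XhoI sites, both retained, downstream of a T7 promoter, a lac operator and the T7 gene 10 ribosome binding site. A T7 terminator closes the cassette. The plasmid-borne lacI gene supplies repressor, so transcription is held off until IPTG induction in a host that provides T7 RNA polymerase. The B2M annotation is a fragment of the full protein (about 297 nt), which would fit the mature chain without its signal peptide, although the record does not say this. Cloning through NcoI bypasses the vector's N-terminal tag region. A six-histidine coding stretch lies just after the insert, but the record does not state whether it is in frame or preceded by a stop codon. The adjacent "SET1" hit is probably a spurious match to vector sequence.

The stated purpose is bacterial expression and refolding of a gp100 peptide–MHC complex. The gp100 peptide and the class I heavy chain are not encoded on this plasmid.
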