Features (pLannotate 1.2.2; 19 found; start..end, strand, type, name):
     12..440     +  rep_origin     f1 ori (sequence partly withheld): f1 bacteriophage origin of replication; arrow indicates direction of (+) strand synthesis
    493..550     +  promoter       AmpR promoter (fragment): bla
    559..1374    -  CDS            KanR: aminoglycoside phosphotransferase; aph(3')-Ia; confers resistance to kanamycin in bacteria or G418 (Geneticin®) in eukaryotes
   1496..2084    +  rep_origin     ori: high-copy-number ColE1/pMB1/pBR322/pUC origin of replication
   2270..2409    -  misc_feature   bom: basis of mobility region from pBR322
   2511..2702    -  CDS            rop: Rop protein, which maintains plasmids at low copy number; rop
   2719..3099    +  CDS            YPB1_ECOLX: Protein predicted: Swiss-Prot protein existence level 4. From Escherichia coli.
   3171..3462    -  CDS            TcR (fragment): tetracycline efflux protein; tet; confers resistance to tetracycline
   3477..3498    -  protein_bind   CAP binding site: CAP binding activates transcription in the presence of cAMP. E. coli catabolite activator protein
   3511..4593    -  CDS            lacI: lac repressor; lacI; The lac repressor binds to the lac operator to inhibit transcription in E. coli. This inhibition can be relieved by adding lactose or isopropyl-β-D-thiogalactopyranoside (IPTG).
   4594..4671    -  promoter       lacI promoter: lacI
   4679..4958    -  CDS            TcR (fragment): tetracycline efflux protein; tet; confers resistance to tetracycline
   4980..4998    +  promoter       T7 promoter: promoter for bacteriophage T7 RNA polymerase
   4999..5023    +  protein_bind   lac operator: The lac repressor binds to the lac operator to inhibit transcription in E. coli. This inhibition can be relieved by adding lactose or isopropyl-β-D-thiogalactopyranoside (IPTG). lac repressor encoded by lacI
   5038..5060    +  RBS            RBS: efficient ribosome binding site from bacteriophage T7 gene 10 (Olins and Rangwala, 1989)
   5073..5369    +  CDS            B2M (fragment) (sequence withheld): B2MG_HUMAN - Experimental evidence at protein level: Swiss-Prot protein existence level 1. Component of the class I major histocompatibility complex (MHC). Involved in the presentation of peptide antigens to the immune system. Exogenously applied M.tuberculosis EsxA or EsxA-EsxB (or EsxA expressed in host) binds B2M and decreases its export to the cell surface (total protein levels do not change), probably leading to defects in class I antigen presentation (PubMed:25356553). From Homo sapiens (Human).
   5379..5396    +  CDS            9xHis (fragment): 9xHis affinity tag
   5406..5455    +  CDS            SET1 (fragment): solubility-enhancement tag derived from T7 phage gene 10B
   5463..5510    +  terminator     T7 terminator: transcription terminator for bacteriophage T7 RNA polymerase
>Addgene plasmid #187357 | pET28a(+)_beta2M (MHC Class I light) | addgene full sequence | sequence record 373307 | Addgene NGS Result
TGGCGAATGGG
[124 nt withheld, positions 12-135]
C
[91 nt withheld, positions 137-227]
A
[49 nt withheld, positions 229-277]
CCTTTGACGTTGGAGTCCACGTTCTTT
[37 nt withheld, positions 305-341]
ACCCTATCTCGGTCTATTCTTTTGATTTATAAGGGATTTTGCCGATTTCGGCCTATTGGTTAAAAAATGA
GCTGATTTAACAAAAATTTAACGCGAATTTTAACAAAATATTAACGCTTACAATTTAGGTGGCACTTTTC
GGGGAAATGTGCGCGGAACCCCTATTTGTTTATTTTTCTAAATACATTCAAATATGTATCCGCTCATGAA
TTAATTCTTAGAAAAACTCATCGAGCATCAAATGAAACTGCAATTTATTCATATCAGGATTATCAATACC
ATATTTTTGAAAAAGCCGTTTCTGTAATGAAGGAGAAAACTCACCGAGGCAGTTCCATAGGATGGCAAGA
TCCTGGTATCGGTCTGCGATTCCGACTCGTCCAACATCAATACAACCTATTAATTTCCCCTCGTCAAAAA
TAAGGTTATCAAGTGAGAAATCACCATGAGTGACGACTGAATCCGGTGAGAATGGCAAAAGTTTATGCAT
TTCTTTCCAGACTTGTTCAACAGGCCAGCCATTACGCTCGTCATCAAAATCACTCGCATCAACCAAACCG
TTATTCATTCGTGATTGCGCCTGAGCGAGACGAAATACGCGATCGCTGTTAAAAGGACAATTACAAACAG
GAATCGAATGCAACCGGCGCAGGAACACTGCCAGCGCATCAACAATATTTTCACCTGAATCAGGATATTC
TTCTAATACCTGGAATGCTGTTTTCCCGGGGATCGCAGTGGTGAGTAACCATGCATCATCAGGAGTACGG
ATAAAATGCTTGATGGTCGGAAGAGGCATAAATTCCGTCAGCCAGTTTAGTCTGACCATCTCATCTGTAA
CATCATTGGCAACGCTACCTTTGCCATGTTTCAGAAACAACTCTGGCGCATCGGGCTTCCCATACAATCG
ATAGATTGTCGCACCTGATTGCCCGACATTATCGCGAGCCCATTTATACCCATATAAATCAGCATCCATG
TTGGAATTTAATCGCGGCCTAGAGCAAGACGTTTCCCGTTGAATATGGCTCATAACACCCCTTGTATTAC
TGTTTATGTAAGCAGACAGTTTTATTGTTCATGACCAAAATCCCTTAACGTGAGTTTTCGTTCCACTGAG
CGTCAGACCCCGTAGAAAAGATCAAAGGATCTTCTTGAGATCCTTTTTTTCTGCGCGTAATCTGCTGCTT
GCAAACAAAAAAACCACCGCTACCAGCGGTGGTTTGTTTGCCGGATCAAGAGCTACCAACTCTTTTTCCG
AAGGTAACTGGCTTCAGCAGAGCGCAGATACCAAATACTGTCCTTCTAGTGTAGCCGTAGTTAGGCCACC
ACTTCAAGAACTCTGTAGCACCGCCTACATACCTCGCTCTGCTAATCCTGTTACCAGTGGCTGCTGCCAG
TGGCGATAAGTCGTGTCTTACCGGGTTGGACTCAAGACGATAGTTACCGGATAAGGCGCAGCGGTCGGGC
TGAACGGGGGGTTCGTGCACACAGCCCAGCTTGGAGCGAACGACCTACACCGAACTGAGATACCTACAGC
GTGAGCTATGAGAAAGCGCCACGCTTCCCGAAGGGAGAAAGGCGGACAGGTATCCGGTAAGCGGCAGGGT
CGGAACAGGAGAGCGCACGAGGGAGCTTCCAGGGGGAAACGCCTGGTATCTTTATAGTCCTGTCGGGTTT
CGCCACCTCTGACTTGAGCGTCGATTTTTGTGATGCTCGTCAGGGGGGCGGAGCCTATGGAAAAACGCCA
GCAACGCGGCCTTTTTACGGTTCCTGGCCTTTTGCTGGCCTTTTGCTCACATGTTCTTTCCTGCGTTATC
CCCTGATTCTGTGGATAACCGTATTACCGCCTTTGAGTGAGCTGATACCGCTCGCCGCAGCCGAACGACC
GAGCGCAGCGAGTCAGTGAGCGAGGAAGCGGAAGAGCGCCTGATGCGGTATTTTCTCCTTACGCATCTGT
GCGGTATTTCACACCGCAATGGTGCACTCTCAGTACAATCTGCTCTGATGCCGCATAGTTAAGCCAGTAT
ACACTCCGCTATCGCTACGTGACTGGGTCATGGCTGCGCCCCGACACCCGCCAACACCCGCTGACGCGCC
CTGACGGGCTTGTCTGCTCCCGGCATCCGCTTACAGACAAGCTGTGACCGTCTCCGGGAGCTGCATGTGT
CAGAGGTTTTCACCGTCATCACCGAAACGCGCGAGGCAGCTGCGGTAAAGCTCATCAGCGTGGTCGTGAA
GCGATTCACAGATGTCTGCCTGTTCATCCGCGTCCAGCTCGTTGAGTTTCTCCAGAAGCGTTAATGTCTG
GCTTCTGATAAAGCGGGCCATGTTAAGGGCGGTTTTTTCCTGTTTGGTCACTGATGCCTCCGTGTAAGGG
GGATTTCTGTTCATGGGGGTAATGATACCGATGAAACGAGAGAGGATGCTCACGATACGGGTTACTGATG
ATGAACATGCCCGGTTACTGGAACGTTGTGAGGGTAAACAACTGGCGGTATGGATGCGGCGGGACCAGAG
AAAAATCACTCAGGGTCAATGCCAGCGCTTCGTTAATACAGATGTAGGTGTTCCACAGGGTAGCCAGCAG
CATCCTGCGATGCAGATCCGGAACATAATGGTGCAGGGCGCTGACTTCCGCGTTTCCAGACTTTACGAAA
CACGGAAACCGAAGACCATTCATGTTGTTGCTCAGGTCGCAGACGTTTTGCAGCAGCAGTCGCTTCACGT
TCGCTCGCGTATCGGTGATTCATTCTGCTAACCAGTAAGGCAACCCCGCCAGCCTAGCCGGGTCCTCAAC
GACAGGAGCACGATCATGCGCACCCGTGGGGCCGCCATGCCGGCGATAATGGCCTGCTTCTCGCCGAAAC
GTTTGGTGGCGGGACCAGTGACGAAGGCTTGAGCGAGGGCGTGCAAGATTCCGAATACCGCAAGCGACAG
GCCGATCATCGTCGCGCTCCAGCGAAAGCGGTCCTCGCCGAAAATGACCCAGAGCGCTGCCGGCACCTGT
CCTACGAGTTGCATGATAAAGAAGACAGTCATAAGTGCGGCGACGATAGTCATGCCCCGCGCCCACCGGA
AGGAGCTGACTGGGTTGAAGGCTCTCAAGGGCATCGGTCGAGATCCCGGTGCCTAATGAGTGAGCTAACT
TACATTAATTGCGTTGCGCTCACTGCCCGCTTTCCAGTCGGGAAACCTGTCGTGCCAGCTGCATTAATGA
ATCGGCCAACGCGCGGGGAGAGGCGGTTTGCGTATTGGGCGCCAGGGTGGTTTTTCTTTTCACCAGTGAG
ACGGGCAACAGCTGATTGCCCTTCACCGCCTGGCCCTGAGAGAGTTGCAGCAAGCGGTCCACGCTGGTTT
GCCCCAGCAGGCGAAAATCCTGTTTGATGGTGGTTAACGGCGGGATATAACATGAGCTGTCTTCGGTATC
GTCGTATCCCACTACCGAGATATCCGCACCAACGCGCAGCCCGGACTCGGTAATGGCGCGCATTGCGCCC
AGCGCCATCTGATCGTTGGCAACCAGCATCGCAGTGGGAACGATGCCCTCATTCAGCATTTGCATGGTTT
GTTGAAAACCGGACATGGCACTCCAGTCGCCTTCCCGTTCCGCTATCGGCTGAATTTGATTGCGAGTGAG
ATATTTATGCCAGCCAGCCAGACGCAGACGCGCCGAGACAGAACTTAATGGGCCCGCTAACAGCGCGATT
TGCTGGTGACCCAATGCGACCAGATGCTCCACGCCCAGTCGCGTACCGTCTTCATGGGAGAAAATAATAC
TGTTGATGGGTGTCTGGTCAGAGACATCAAGAAATAACGCCGGAACATTAGTGCAGGCAGCTTCCACAGC
AATGGCATCCTGGTCATCCAGCGGATAGTTAATGATCAGCCCACTGACGCGTTGCGCGAGAAGATTGTGC
ACCGCCGCTTTACAGGCTTCGACGCCGCTTCGTTCTACCATCGACACCACCACGCTGGCACCCAGTTGAT
CGGCGCGAGATTTAATCGCCGCGACAATTTGCGACGGCGCGTGCAGGGCCAGACTGGAGGTGGCAACGCC
AATCAGCAACGACTGTTTGCCCGCCAGTTGTTGTGCCACGCGGTTGGGAATGTAATTCAGCTCCGCCATC
GCCGCTTCCACTTTTTCCCGCGTTTTCGCAGAAACGTGGCTGGCCTGGTTCACCACGCGGGAAACGGTCT
GATAAGAGACACCGGCATACTCTGCGACATCGTATAACGTTACTGGTTTCACATTCACCACCCTGAATTG
ACTCTCTTCCGGGCGCTATCATGCCATACCGCGAAAGGTTTTGCGCCATTCGATGGTGTCCGGGATCTCG
ACGCTCTCCCTTATGCGACTCCTGCATTAGGAAGCAGCCCAGTAGTAGGTTGAGGCCGTTGAGCACCGCC
GCCGCAAGGAATGGTGCATGCAAGGAGATGGCGCCCAACAGTCCCCCGGCCACGGGGCCTGCCACCATAC
CCACGCCGAAACAAGCGCTCATGAGCCCGAAGTGGCGAGCCCGATCTTCCCCATCGGTGATGTCGGCGAT
ATAGGCGCCAGCAACCGCACCTGTGGCGCCGGTGATGCCGGCCACGATGCGTCCGGCGTAGAGGATCGAG
ATCTCGATCCCGCGAAATTAATACGACTCACTATAGGGGAATTGTGAGCGGATAACAATTCCCCTCTAGA
AATAATTTTGTTTAACTTTAAGAAGGAGATATACCATGGGT
[297 nt withheld, positions 5073-5369]
TAGCTCGAGCACCACCACCACCACCACTGAGATCCGGCTGCTAACAAAGCCCGAAAGGAAGCTGAGTTGG
CTGCTGCCACCGCTGAGCAATAACTAGCATAACCCCTTGGGGCCTCTAAACGGGTCTTGAGGGGTTTTTT
GCTGAAAGGAGGAACTATATCCGGAT
